>Addgene plasmid #221110 | pRS413-CUP1pr-NFAPoptim | addgene full sequence | sequence record 440019 | Addgene NGS Result
AAAAAAAAAAATGAAAATCATTACCGAGGCATAAAAAAATATAGAGTGTACTAGAGGAGGCCAAGAGTAA
TAGAAAAAGAAAATTGCGGGAAAGGACTGTGTTATGACTTCCCTGACTAATGCCGTGTTCAAACGATACC
TGGCAGTGACTCCTAGCGCTCACCAAGCTCTTAAAACGGGAATTTATGGTGCACTCTCAGTACAATCTGC
TCTGATGCCGCATAGTTAAGCCAGCCCCGACACCCGCCAACACCCGCTGACGCGCCCTGACGGGCTTGTC
TGCTCCCGGCATCCGCTTACAGACAAGCTGTGACCGTCTCCGGGAGCTGCATGTGTCAGAGGTTTTCACC
GTCATCACCGAAACGCGCGAGACGAAAGGGCCTCGTGATACGCCTATTTTTATAGGTTAATGTCATGATA
ATAATGGTTTCTTAGGGTCCTTTTCATCACGTGCTATAAAAATAATTATAATTTAAATTTTTTAATATAA
ATATATAAATTAAAAATAGAAAGTAAAAAAAGAAATTAAAGAAAAAATAGTTTTTGTTTTCCGAAGATGT
AAAAGACTCTAGGGGGATCGCCAACAAATACTACCTTTTATCTTGCTCTTCCTGCTCTCAGGTATTAATG
CCGAATTGTTTCATCTTGTCTGTGTAGAAGACCACACACGAAAATCCTGTGATTTTACATTTTACTTATC
GTTAATCGAATGTATATCTATTTAATCTGCTTTTCTTGTCTAATAAATATATATGTAAAGTACGCTTTTT
GTTGAAATTTTTTAAACCTTTGTTTATTTTTTTTTCTTCATTCCGTAACTCTTCTACCTTCTTTATTTAC
TTTCTAAAATCCAAATACAAAACATAAAAATAAATAAACACAGAGTAAATTCCCAAATTATTCCATCATT
AAAAGATACGAGGCGCGTGTAAGTTACAGGCAAGCGATCCGTCAGGTGGCACTTTTCGGGGAAATGTGCG
CGGAACCCCTATTTGTTTATTTTTCTAAATACATTCAAATATGTATCCGCTCATGAGACAATAACCCTGA
TAAATGCTTCAATAATATTGAAAAAGGAAGAGTATGAGTATTCAACATTTCCGTGTCGCCCTTATTCCCT
TTTTTGCGGCATTTTGCCTTCCTGTTTTTGCTCACCCAGAAACGCTGGTGAAAGTAAAAGATGCTGAAGA
TCAGTTGGGTGCACGAGTGGGTTACATCGAACTGGATCTCAACAGCGGTAAGATCCTTGAGAGTTTTCGC
CCCGAAGAACGTTTTCCAATGATGAGCACTTTTAAAGTTCTGCTATGTGGCGCGGTATTATCCCGTATTG
ACGCCGGGCAAGAGCAACTCGGTCGCCGCATACACTATTCTCAGAATGACTTGGTTGAGTACTCACCAGT
CACAGAAAAGCATCTTACGGATGGCATGACAGTAAGAGAATTATGCAGTGCTGCCATAACCATGAGTGAT
AACACTGCGGCCAACTTACTTCTGACAACGATCGGAGGACCGAAGGAGCTAACCGCTTTTTTGCACAACA
TGGGGGATCATGTAACTCGCCTTGATCGTTGGGAACCGGAGCTGAATGAAGCCATACCAAACGACGAGCG
TGACACCACGATGCCTGTAGCAATGGCAACAACGTTGCGCAAACTATTAACTGGCGAACTACTTACTCTA
GCTTCCCGGCAACAATTAATAGACTGGATGGAGGCGGATAAAGTTGCAGGACCACTTCTGCGCTCGGCCC
TTCCGGCTGGCTGGTTTATTGCTGATAAATCTGGAGCCGGTGAGCGTGGGTCTCGCGGTATCATTGCAGC
ACTGGGGCCAGATGGTAAGCCCTCCCGTATCGTAGTTATCTACACGACGGGGAGTCAGGCAACTATGGAT
GAACGAAATAGACAGATCGCTGAGATAGGTGCCTCACTGATTAAGCATTGGTAACTGTCAGACCAAGTTT
ACTCATATATACTTTAGATTGATTTAAAACTTCATTTTTAATTTAAAAGGATCTAGGTGAAGATCCTTTT
TGATAATCTCATGACCAAAATCCCTTAACGTGAGTTTTCGTTCCACTGAGCGTCAGACCCCGTAGAAAAG
ATCAAAGGATCTTCTTGAGATCCTTTTTTTCTGCGCGTAATCTGCTGCTTGCAAACAAAAAAACCACCGC
TACCAGCGGTGGTTTGTTTGCCGGATCAAGAGCTACCAACTCTTTTTCCGAAGGTAACTGGCTTCAGCAG
AGCGCAGATACCAAATACTGTTCTTCTAGTGTAGCCGTAGTTAGGCCACCACTTCAAGAACTCTGTAGCA
CCGCCTACATACCTCGCTCTGCTAATCCTGTTACCAGTGGCTGCTGCCAGTGGCGATAAGTCGTGTCTTA
CCGGGTTGGACTCAAGACGATAGTTACCGGATAAGGCGCAGCGGTCGGGCTGAACGGGGGGTTCGTGCAC
ACAGCCCAGCTTGGAGCGAACGACCTACACCGAACTGAGATACCTACAGCGTGAGCTATGAGAAAGCGCC
ACGCTTCCCGAAGGGAGAAAGGCGGACAGGTATCCGGTAAGCGGCAGGGTCGGAACAGGAGAGCGCACGA
GGGAGCTTCCAGGGGGAAACGCCTGGTATCTTTATAGTCCTGTCGGGTTTCGCCACCTCTGACTTGAGCG
TCGATTTTTGTGATGCTCGTCAGGGGGGCGGAGCCTATGGAAAAACGCCAGCAACGCGGCCTTTTTACGG
TTCCTGGCCTTTTGCTGGCCTTTTGCTCACATGTTCTTTCCTGCGTTATCCCCTGATTCTGTGGATAACC
GTATTACCGCCTTTGAGTGAGCTGATACCGCTCGCCGCAGCCGAACGACCGAGCGCAGCGAGTCAGTGAG
CGAGGAAGCGGAAGAGCGCCCAATACGCAAACCGCCTCTCCCCGCGCGTTGGCCGATTCATTAATGCAGC
TGGCACGACAGGTTTCCCGACTGGAAAGCGGGCAGTGAGCGCAACGCAATTAATGTGAGTTAGCTCACTC
ATTAGGCACCCCAGGCTTTACACTTTATGCTTCCGGCTCGTATGTTGTGTGGAATTGTGAGCGGATAACA
ATTTCACACAGGAAACAGCTATGACCATGATTACGCCAAGCGCGCAATTAACCCTCACTAAAGGGAACAA
AAGCTGGAGCTCCTAGTTAGAAAAAGACATTTTTGCTGTCAGTCACTGTCAAGAGATTCTTTTGCTGGCA
TTTCTTCTAGAAGCAAAAAGAGCGATGCGTCTTTTCCGCTGAACCGTTCCAGCAAAAAAGACTACCAACG
CAATATGGATTGTCAGAATCATATAAAAGAGAAGCAAATAACTCCTTGTCTTGTATCAATTGCATTATAA
TATCTTCTTGTTAGTGCAATATCATATAGAAGTCATCGACTAGTGGATCCATGCAAGCTGTTGTTACTCA
AGAACCATCTGTTACTGTTTCTCCAGGTGGTACTGTTATCTTGACTTGTGGTTCTGGTACTGGTGCTGTT
ACTTCTGGTCACTACGCTAACTGGTTCCAACAAAAGCCAGGTCAAGCTCCAAGAGCTTTGATCTTCGACA
CTGACAAGAAGTACTCTTGGACTCCAGGTAGATTCTCTGGTTCTTTGTTGGGTGCTAAGGCTGCTTTGAC
TATCTCTGACGCTCAACCAGAAGACGAAGCTGAATACTACTGTTCTTTGTCTGACGTTGACGGTTACTTG
TTCGGTGGTGGTACTCAATTGACTGTTTTGTCTGGTGGTGGTGGTTCTGGTGGTGGTGGTTCTGGTGGTG
GTGGTTCTGGTGGTGGTGGTTCTCAAGCTGTTGTTACTCAAGAACCATCTGTTACTGTTTCTCCAGGTGG
TACTGTTATCTTGACTTGTGGTTCTGGTACTGGTGCTGTTACTTCTGGTCACTACGCTAACTGGTTCCAA
CAAAAGCCAGGTCAAGCTCCAAGAGCTTTGATCTTCGACACTGACAAGAAGTACTCTTGGACTCCAGGTA
GATTCTCTGGTTCTTTGTTGGGTGCTAAGGCTGCTTTGACTATCTCTGACGCTCAACCAGAAGACGAAGC
TGAATACTACTGTTCTTTGTCTGACGTTGACGGTTACTTGTTCGGTGGTGGTACTCAATTGACTGTTTTG
TCTGAGCAGAAGCTGATCAGCGAGGAGGACCTGGAGCAGAAGCTGATCAGCGAGGAGGACCTGGCGGGTG
CGGGTGCGGGTCGCCCCGGGCTGCAGGAATTCGATATCAAGCTTATCGATACCGTCGACCTCGAGGGGGG
GCCCGGTACCCAATTCGCCCTATAGTGAGTCGTATTACGCGCGCTCACTGGCCGTCGTTTTACAACGTCG
TGACTGGGAAAACCCTGGCGTTACCCAACTTAATCGCCTTGCAGCACATCCCCCTTTCGCCAGCTGGCGT
AATAGCGAAGAGGCCCGCACCGATCGCCCTTCCCAACAGTTGCGCAGCCTGAATGGCGAATGG
[124 nt withheld, positions 4474-4597]
C
[91 nt withheld, positions 4599-4689]
A
[49 nt withheld, positions 4691-4739]
CCTTTGACGTTGGAGTCCACGTTCTTT
[37 nt withheld, positions 4767-4803]
ACCCTATCTCGGTCTATTCTTTTGATTTATAAGGGATTTTGCCGATTTCGGCCTATTGGTTAAAAAATGA
GCTGATTTAACAAAAATTTAACGCGAATTTTAACAAAATATTAACGCTTACAATTTCCTGATGCGGTATT
TTCTCCTTACGCATCTGTGCGGTATTTCACACCGCATAGATCCGTCGAGTTCAAGAGAAAAAAAAAGAAA
AAGCAAAAAGAAAAAAGGAAAGCGCGCCTCGTTCAGAATGACACGTATAGAATGATGCATTACCTTGTCA
TCTTCAGTATCATACTGTTCGTATACATACTTACTGACATTCATAGGTATACATATATACACATGTATAT
ATATCGTATGCTGCAGCTTTAAATAATCGGTGTCACTACATAAGAACACCTTTGGTGGAGGGAACATCGT
TGGTACCATTGGGCGAGGTGGCTTCTCTTATGGCAACCGCAAGAGCCTTGAACGCACTCTCACTACGGTG
ATGATCATTCTTGCCTCGCAGACAATCAACGTGGAGGGTAATTCTGCTAGCCTCTGCAAAGCTTTCAAGA
AAATGCGGGATCATCTCGCAAGAGAGATCTCCTACTTTCTCCCTTTGCAAACCAAGTTCGACAACTGCGT
ACGGCCTGTTCGAAAGATCTACCACCGCTCTGGAAAGTGCCTCATCCAAAGGCGCAAATCCTGATCCAAA
CCTTTTTACTCCACGCACGGCCCCTAGGGCCTCTTTAAAAGCTTGACCGAGAGCAATCCCGCAGTCTTCA
GTGGTGTGATGGTCGTCTATGTGTAAGTCACCAATGCACTCAACGATTAGCGACCAGCCGGAATGCTTGG
CCAGAGCATGTATCATATGGTCCAGAAACCCTATACCTGTGTGGACGTTAATCACTTGCGATTGTGTGGC
CTGTTCTGCTACTGCTTCTGCCTCTTTTTCTGGGAAGATCGAGTGCTCTATCGCTAGGGGACCACCCTTT
AAAGAGATCGCAATCTGAATCTTGGTTTCATTTGTAATACGCTTTACTAGGGCTTTCTGCTCTGTCATCT
TTGCCTTCGTTTATCTTGCCTGCTCATTTTTTAGTATATTCTTCGAAGAAATCACATTACTTTATATAAT
GTATAATTCATTATGTGATAATGCCAATCGCTAAGAAAAAAAAAGAGTCATCCGCTAGGTGG
Features (pLannotate 1.2.2; 22 found; start..end, strand, type, name):
    104..184     +  CDS            MRM1 (fragment): MRM1_YEAST - Also known as PET56 From Saccharomyces cerevisiae (strain ATCC 204508 / S288c) (Baker's yeast).
    185..234     -  misc_feature   bom (fragment): basis of mobility region from pBR322
    336..371     -  CDS            rop (fragment): Rop protein, which maintains plasmids at low copy number; rop
    446..949     +  misc_feature   CEN/ARS: S. cerevisiae CEN6 centromere fused to an autonomously replicating sequence
    979..1083    +  promoter       AmpR promoter: bla
   1084..1944    +  CDS            AmpR: β-lactamase; bla; confers resistance to ampicillin, carbenicillin, and related antibiotics
   2115..2703    +  rep_origin     ori: high-copy-number ColE1/pMB1/pBR322/pUC origin of replication
   2886..2978    +  CDS            lacI (fragment): lac repressor; lacI; The lac repressor binds to the lac operator to inhibit transcription in E. coli. This inhibition can be relieved by adding lactose or isopropyl-β-D-thiogalactopyranoside (IPTG).
   2991..3012    +  protein_bind   CAP binding site: CAP binding activates transcription in the presence of cAMP. E. coli catabolite activator protein
   3027..3057    +  promoter       lac promoter: promoter for the E. coli lac operon
   3065..3081    +  protein_bind   lac operator: The lac repressor binds to the lac operator to inhibit transcription in E. coli. This inhibition can be relieved by adding lactose or isopropyl-β-D-thiogalactopyranoside (IPTG). lac repressor encoded by lacI
   3126..3144    +  promoter       T3 promoter: promoter for bacteriophage T3 RNA polymerase
   3163..3397    +  promoter       CUP1 promoter: S. cerevisiae CUP1; inducible metallothionein promoter, regulated by Cu2+
   3414..3740    +  CDS            LV1C_MOUSE: Experimental evidence at protein level: Swiss-Prot protein existence level 1. From Mus musculus (Mouse).
   3804..4130    +  CDS            LV1C_MOUSE: Experimental evidence at protein level: Swiss-Prot protein existence level 1. From Mus musculus (Mouse).
   4214..4280    +  misc_feature   MCS (fragment): pBluescript multiple cloning site
   4289..4307    -  promoter       T7 promoter: promoter for bacteriophage T7 RNA polymerase
   4315..4470    +  CDS            lacZα (fragment): LacZα fragment of β-galactosidase; lacZ fragment
   4474..4902    +  rep_origin     f1 ori (sequence partly withheld): f1 bacteriophage origin of replication; arrow indicates direction of (+) strand synthesis
   4930..4981    -  misc_feature   bom (fragment): basis of mobility region from pBR322
   5189..5851    -  CDS            HIS3: imidazoleglycerol-phosphate dehydratase, required for histidine biosynthesis; S. cerevisiae HIS3; yeast auxotrophic marker
   5852..54      -  promoter       HIS3 promoter (across the origin): S. cerevisiae HIS3
