[The description below was written by a language model from this plasmid's Addgene catalogue record and pLannotate feature annotations shown in this document.]
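Description:
pRS413-CUP1pr-NFAPoptim is a yeast expression shuttle vector built on the pRS413 backbone and supplied as an empty tagging backbone, so it carries no gene of interest. In Saccharomyces cerevisiae it is maintained as a low-copy centromeric plasmid through its CEN6/ARS element and is selected by histidine prototrophy from the HIS3 marker and its native promoter. In E. coli it replicates from a ColE1/pUC-type origin with ampicillin selection via the bla gene. The backbone also retains an f1 origin and pBluescript-derived remnants, including lac promoter/operator elements, a lacZα fragment, and flanking T3 and T7 promoters. These have no role in yeast expression.

The functional cassette begins with the copper-regulated CUP1 metallothionein promoter, which allows expression to be tuned by Cu2+. Downstream lies a fluorogen-activating protein (FAP) coding sequence optimized for yeast expression. The annotation detects it as two tandem segments resembling a mouse immunoglobulin lambda light-chain variable region, which fits the antibody-fragment origin of FAP tags. According to the record, the FAP is followed by a 2xMYC epitope tag and a linker, although these are not individually annotated in the feature table. The FAPoptim-MYC-linker unit was inserted between the BamHI and SmaI sites of the parent pRS413-CUP1pr plasmid, and a remaining portion of the multiple cloning site sits downstream. The record lists no annotated yeast terminator.

The vector is intended for cloning a gene in frame after the tag to produce N-terminally FAP-tagged fusions. FAPs become fluorescent only on binding a cognate fluorogen dye. The associated work applies the optimized tag to quantitative protein trafficking and colocalization studies in budding yeast, and the MYC epitopes provide a handle for immunodetection.
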