Addgene plasmid #221110: pRS413-CUP1pr-NFAPoptim
Purpose: (Empty Backbone) FAP insert for N-terminally tagging genes of interest (optimized FAP for yeast expression + 2xMYC tag)
Depositing lab: Allyson O’Donnell. Depositing organization: University of Pittsburgh (University, School of Medicine, and Cancer Institute). Publication: Optimization of the fluorogen-activating protein tag for quantitative protein trafficking and colocalization studies in S. cerevisiae. Oppenheimer KG, Hager NA, McAtee CK, Filiztekin E, Shang C, Warnick JA, Bruchez MP, Brodsky JL, Prosser DC, Kwiatkowski AV, O'Donnell AF. Mol Biol Cell. 2024 Jul 1;35(7):mr5. doi: 10.1091/mbc.E24-04-0174. Epub 2024 May 29. PubMed 38809589.
Backbone
  Vector backbone: pRS413
  Vector type: Yeast Expression
  Selectable markers: HIS3
Growth in bacteria
  Bacterial resistance: Ampicillin, 100 μg/mL
  Growth temperature: 37°C
  Growth strain: DH5alpha
  Copy number: Low Copy
Gene/Insert
  Gene/Insert name: None
Terms and licenses: Academic/Nonprofit Terms; Industry Terms: Not Available to Industry
Depositor comments: The FAPoptim-MYC-Linker sequence was cloned into the BamHI and SmaI sites of the pRS413-CUP1pr plasmid.
How to cite: pRS413-CUP1pr-NFAPoptim was a gift from Allyson O’Donnell (Addgene plasmid # 221110 ; http://n2t.net/addgene:221110 ; RRID:Addgene_221110)
